Addgene plasmid #223727: pGEX-4T1_GST-LC3C
Purpose: Expression of recombinant protein for purification
Depositing lab: Sascha Martens. Depositing organization: University of Vienna. Publication: Reconstitution of BNIP3/NIX-mitophagy initiation reveals hierarchical flexibility of the autophagy machinery. Adriaenssens E, Schaar S, Cook ASI, Stuke JFM, Sawa-Makarska J, Nguyen TN, Ren X, Schuschnig M, Romanov J, Khuu G, Uoselis L, Lazarou M, Hummer G, Hurley JH, Martens S. Nat Cell Biol. 2025 Jul 25. doi: 10.1038/s41556-025-01712-y. PubMed 40715440.
Backbone
  Vector backbone: pGEX-4T1
  Vector type: Bacterial Expression
Growth in bacteria
  Bacterial resistance: Ampicillin, 100 μg/mL
  Growth temperature: 37°C
  Growth strain: DH5alpha
  Copy number: Unknown
Gene/Insert
  Gene/Insert name: LC3C
  Species: H. sapiens (human)
  Mutation: aa 2-126 only, with Glycine exposed
  Entrez Gene: MAP1LC3C (a.k.a. ATG8J, LC3C)
  Tag / fusion protein: GST (N terminal on insert)
  Cloning method: Unknown
Terms and licenses: Academic/Nonprofit Terms; Industry Terms: Not Available to Industry
Depositor comments: Internal #: SMc1464 . Please visit https://doi.org/10.1101/2024.08.28.609967 for bioRxiv preprint.
How to cite: pGEX-4T1_GST-LC3C was a gift from Sascha Martens (Addgene plasmid # 223727 ; http://n2t.net/addgene:223727 ; RRID:Addgene_223727)
