[The description below was written by a language model from this plasmid's Addgene catalogue record and pLannotate feature annotations shown in this document.]
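Description:
pGEX-4T1_GST-LC3C is a bacterial expression plasmid of about 5.3 kb, built on the pGEX-4T1 backbone, for producing recombinant human LC3C (MAP1LC3C, an ATG8-family ubiquitin-like autophagy modifier) as a glutathione S-transferase fusion for purification. It replicates in E. coli from a ColE1/pMB1-type origin and is selected with ampicillin through the bla (β-lactamase) gene and its own promoter. The catalogue lists the copy number as unknown. Short remnants of the pBR322 rop and bom regions, a lac promoter/operator with a lacZα fragment, and a small E. coli yciV fragment spanning the numbering origin are also annotated. These are backbone remnants and not functional parts of the payload.

The expression cassette is driven by the strong hybrid tac promoter followed by a lac operator. The plasmid also carries lacI with its own promoter, so transcription is repressed until it is relieved with IPTG. The open reading frame begins with Schistosoma japonicum GST, which is fused at the N terminus of the LC3C fragment through a short linker. No protease cleavage site is annotated in that linker. The insert encodes only residues 2–126 of LC3C, so the protein ends at the exposed C-terminal glycine. This mimics the processed form of an ATG8 protein that is competent for lipid conjugation, without the need for prior protease processing. The GST moiety allows affinity capture on glutathione resin. The associated work concerns biochemical reconstitution of BNIP3/NIX-mediated mitophagy initiation, which suggests the purified protein is used for in vitro binding or reconstitution assays with autophagy machinery components.
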