Features (pLannotate 1.2.2; 17 found; start..end, strand, type, name):
    181..209     +  promoter       tac promoter: strong E. coli promoter; hybrid between the trp and lac UV5 promoters
    217..233     +  protein_bind   lac operator: The lac repressor binds to the lac operator to inhibit transcription in E. coli. This inhibition can be relieved by adding lactose or isopropyl-β-D-thiogalactopyranoside (IPTG). lac repressor encoded by lacI
    256..909     +  CDS            GST26_SCHJA: Experimental evidence at protein level: Swiss-Prot protein existence level 1. GST isoenzymes appear to play a central role in the parasite detoxification system. Other functions are also suspected including a role in increasing the solubility of haematin in the parasite gut. From Schistosoma japonicum (Blood fluke).
    943..1326    +  CDS            MAP1LC3C (fragment): MLP3C_HUMAN - Experimental evidence at protein level: Swiss-Prot protein existence level 1. Ubiquitin-like modifier that plays a crucial role in antibacterial autophagy (xenophagy) through the selective binding of CALCOCO2. Recruits all ATG8 family members to infecting bacteria such as S.Typhimurium (PubMed:23022382). May also play a role in aggrephagy, the macroautophagic degradation of ubiquitinated and aggregated proteins (PubMed:28404643). From Homo sapiens (Human).
   1353..1392    +  CDS            rop (fragment): Rop protein, which maintains plasmids at low copy number; rop
   1494..1534    +  misc_feature   bom (fragment): basis of mobility region from pBR322
   1639..1743    +  promoter       AmpR promoter: bla
   1744..2604    +  CDS            AmpR: β-lactamase; bla; confers resistance to ampicillin, carbenicillin, and related antibiotics
   2775..3363    +  rep_origin     ori: high-copy-number ColE1/pMB1/pBR322/pUC origin of replication
   3549..3600    -  misc_feature   bom (fragment): basis of mobility region from pBR322
   3607..3684    +  promoter       lacI promoter: lacI
   3685..4767    +  CDS            lacI: lac repressor; lacI; The lac repressor binds to the lac operator to inhibit transcription in E. coli. This inhibition can be relieved by adding lactose or isopropyl-β-D-thiogalactopyranoside (IPTG).
   4780..4801    +  protein_bind   CAP binding site: CAP binding activates transcription in the presence of cAMP. E. coli catabolite activator protein
   4816..4846    +  promoter       lac promoter: promoter for the E. coli lac operon
   4854..4870    +  protein_bind   lac operator: The lac repressor binds to the lac operator to inhibit transcription in E. coli. This inhibition can be relieved by adding lactose or isopropyl-β-D-thiogalactopyranoside (IPTG). lac repressor encoded by lacI
   4890..5063    +  CDS            lacZα: LacZα fragment of β-galactosidase; lacZ fragment
   5327..105     -  CDS            yciV (fragment) (across the origin): RNAAM_ECOLI - Also known as trpH From Escherichia coli (strain K12).
>Addgene plasmid #223727 | pGEX-4T1_GST-LC3C | addgene full sequence | sequence record 447445 | Addgene NGS Result
CTTATCGACTGCACGGTGCACCAATGCTTCTGGCGTCAGGCAGCCATCGGAAGCTGTGGTATGGCTGTGC
AGGTCGTAAATCACTGCATAATTCGTGTCGCTCAAGGCGCACTCCCGTTCTGGATAATGTTTTTTGCGCC
GACATCATAACGGTTCTGGCAAATATTCTGAAATGAGCTGTTGACAATTAATCATCGGCTCGTATAATGT
GTGGAATTGTGAGCGGATAACAATTTCACACAGGAAACAGTATTCATGTCCCCTATACTAGGTTATTGGA
AAATTAAGGGCCTTGTGCAACCCACTCGACTTCTTTTGGAATATCTTGAAGAAAAATATGAAGAGCATTT
GTATGAGCGCGATGAAGGTGATAAATGGCGAAACAAAAAGTTTGAATTGGGTTTGGAGTTTCCCAATCTT
CCTTATTATATTGATGGTGATGTTAAATTAACACAGTCTATGGCCATCATACGTTATATAGCTGACAAGC
ACAACATGTTGGGTGGTTGTCCAAAAGAGCGTGCAGAGATTTCAATGCTTGAAGGAGCGGTTTTGGATAT
TAGATACGGTGTTTCGAGAATTGCATATAGTAAAGACTTTGAAACTCTCAAAGTTGATTTTCTTAGCAAG
CTACCTGAAATGCTGAAAATGTTCGAAGATCGTTTATGTCATAAAACATATTTAAATGGTGATCATGTAA
CCCATCCTGACTTCATGTTGTATGACGCTCTTGATGTTGTTTTATACATGGACCCAATGTGCCTGGATGC
GTTCCCAAAATTAGTTTGTTTTAAAAAACGTATTGAAGCTATCCCACAAATTGATAAGTACTTGAAATCC
AGCAAGTATATAGCATGGCCTTTGCAGGGCTGGCAAGCCACGTTTGGTGGTGGCGACCATCCTCCAAAAT
CGGATCTGGTTCCGCGTGGATCCCCGGAATTCCCGCCTCCACAGAAAATCCCAAGCGTCAGACCCTTCAA
GCAGAGGAAAAGCTTGGCAATCAGACAAGAGGAAGTTGCTGGAATCCGGGCAAAGTTCCCCAACAAAATC
CCGGTGGTAGTGGAGCGCTACCCCAGGGAGACGTTCCTGCCCCCGCTGGACAAAACCAAGTTCCTGGTCC
CGCAGGAGCTGACCATGACCCAGTTCCTCAGCATCATCCGGAGCCGCATGGTCCTGAGAGCCACGGAAGC
CTTTTACTTGCTGGTGAACAACAAGAGCCTGGTCAGCATGAGCGCAACCATGGCAGAGATCTACAGAGAC
TACAAGGATGAGGATGGCTTCGTGTACATGACCTACGCCTCCCAGGAGACATTTGGCTAGCTCGAGCGGC
CGCATCGTGACTGACTGACGATCTGCCTCGCGCGTTTCGGTGATGACGGTGAAAACCTCTGACACATGCA
GCTCCCGGAGACGGTCACAGCTTGTCTGTAAGCGGATGCCGGGAGCAGACAAGCCCGTCAGGGCGCGTCA
GCGGGTGTTGGCGGGTGTCGGGGCGCAGCCATGACCCAGTCACGTAGCGATAGCGGAGTGTATAATTCTT
GAAGACGAAAGGGCCTCGTGATACGCCTATTTTTATAGGTTAATGTCATGATAATAATGGTTTCTTAGAC
GTCAGGTGGCACTTTTCGGGGAAATGTGCGCGGAACCCCTATTTGTTTATTTTTCTAAATACATTCAAAT
ATGTATCCGCTCATGAGACAATAACCCTGATAAATGCTTCAATAATATTGAAAAAGGAAGAGTATGAGTA
TTCAACATTTCCGTGTCGCCCTTATTCCCTTTTTTGCGGCATTTTGCCTTCCTGTTTTTGCTCACCCAGA
AACGCTGGTGAAAGTAAAAGATGCTGAAGATCAGTTGGGTGCACGAGTGGGTTACATCGAACTGGATCTC
AACAGCGGTAAGATCCTTGAGAGTTTTCGCCCCGAAGAACGTTTTCCAATGATGAGCACTTTTAAAGTTC
TGCTATGTGGCGCGGTATTATCCCGTGTTGACGCCGGGCAAGAGCAACTCGGTCGCCGCATACACTATTC
TCAGAATGACTTGGTTGAGTACTCACCAGTCACAGAAAAGCATCTTACGGATGGCATGACAGTAAGAGAA
TTATGCAGTGCTGCCATAACCATGAGTGATAACACTGCGGCCAACTTACTTCTGACAACGATCGGAGGAC
CGAAGGAGCTAACCGCTTTTTTGCACAACATGGGGGATCATGTAACTCGCCTTGATCGTTGGGAACCGGA
GCTGAATGAAGCCATACCAAACGACGAGCGTGACACCACGATGCCTGCAGCAATGGCAACAACGTTGCGC
AAACTATTAACTGGCGAACTACTTACTCTAGCTTCCCGGCAACAATTAATAGACTGGATGGAGGCGGATA
AAGTTGCAGGACCACTTCTGCGCTCGGCCCTTCCGGCTGGCTGGTTTATTGCTGATAAATCTGGAGCCGG
TGAGCGTGGGTCTCGCGGTATCATTGCAGCACTGGGGCCAGATGGTAAGCCCTCCCGTATCGTAGTTATC
TACACGACGGGGAGTCAGGCAACTATGGATGAACGAAATAGACAGATCGCTGAGATAGGTGCCTCACTGA
TTAAGCATTGGTAACTGTCAGACCAAGTTTACTCATATATACTTTAGATTGATTTAAAACTTCATTTTTA
ATTTAAAAGGATCTAGGTGAAGATCCTTTTTGATAATCTCATGACCAAAATCCCTTAACGTGAGTTTTCG
TTCCACTGAGCGTCAGACCCCGTAGAAAAGATCAAAGGATCTTCTTGAGATCCTTTTTTTCTGCGCGTAA
TCTGCTGCTTGCAAACAAAAAAACCACCGCTACCAGCGGTGGTTTGTTTGCCGGATCAAGAGCTACCAAC
TCTTTTTCCGAAGGTAACTGGCTTCAGCAGAGCGCAGATACCAAATACTGTCCTTCTAGTGTAGCCGTAG
TTAGGCCACCACTTCAAGAACTCTGTAGCACCGCCTACATACCTCGCTCTGCTAATCCTGTTACCAGTGG
CTGCTGCCAGTGGCGATAAGTCGTGTCTTACCGGGTTGGACTCAAGACGATAGTTACCGGATAAGGCGCA
GCGGTCGGGCTGAACGGGGGGTTCGTGCACACAGCCCAGCTTGGAGCGAACGACCTACACCGAACTGAGA
TACCTACAGCGTGAGCTATGAGAAAGCGCCACGCTTCCCGAAGGGAGAAAGGCGGACAGGTATCCGGTAA
GCGGCAGGGTCGGAACAGGAGAGCGCACGAGGGAGCTTCCAGGGGGAAACGCCTGGTATCTTTATAGTCC
TGTCGGGTTTCGCCACCTCTGACTTGAGCGTCGATTTTTGTGATGCTCGTCAGGGGGGCGGAGCCTATGG
AAAAACGCCAGCAACGCGGCCTTTTTACGGTTCCTGGCCTTTTGCTGGCCTTTTGCTCACATGTTCTTTC
CTGCGTTATCCCCTGATTCTGTGGATAACCGTATTACCGCCTTTGAGTGAGCTGATACCGCTCGCCGCAG
CCGAACGACCGAGCGCAGCGAGTCAGTGAGCGAGGAAGCGGAAGAGCGCCTGATGCGGTATTTTCTCCTT
ACGCATCTGTGCGGTATTTCACACCGCATAAATTCCGACACCATCGAATGGCGCAAAACCTTTCGCGGTA
TGGCATGATAGCGCCCGGAAGAGAGTCAATTCAGGGTGGTGAATGTGAAACCAGTAACGTTATACGATGT
CGCAGAGTATGCCGGTGTCTCTTATCAGACCGTTTCCCGCGTGGTGAACCAGGCCAGCCACGTTTCTGCG
AAAACGCGGGAAAAAGTGGAAGCGGCGATGGCGGAGCTGAATTACATTCCCAACCGCGTGGCACAACAAC
TGGCGGGCAAACAGTCGTTGCTGATTGGCGTTGCCACCTCCAGTCTGGCCCTGCACGCGCCGTCGCAAAT
TGTCGCGGCGATTAAATCTCGCGCCGATCAACTGGGTGCCAGCGTGGTGGTGTCGATGGTAGAACGAAGC
GGCGTCGAAGCCTGTAAAGCGGCGGTGCACAATCTTCTCGCGCAACGCGTCAGTGGGCTGATCATTAACT
ATCCGCTGGATGACCAGGATGCCATTGCTGTGGAAGCTGCCTGCACTAATGTTCCGGCGTTATTTCTTGA
TGTCTCTGACCAGACACCCATCAACAGTATTATTTTCTCCCATGAAGACGGTACGCGACTGGGCGTGGAG
CATCTGGTCGCATTGGGTCACCAGCAAATCGCGCTGTTAGCGGGCCCATTAAGTTCTGTCTCGGCGCGTC
TGCGTCTGGCTGGCTGGCATAAATATCTCACTCGCAATCAAATTCAGCCGATAGCGGAACGGGAAGGCGA
CTGGAGTGCCATGTCCGGTTTTCAACAAACCATGCAAATGCTGAATGAGGGCATCGTTCCCACTGCGATG
CTGGTTGCCAACGATCAGATGGCGCTGGGCGCAATGCGCGCCATTACCGAGTCCGGGCTGCGCGTTGGTG
CGGATATCTCGGTAGTGGGATACGACGATACCGAAGACAGCTCATGTTATATCCCGCCGTTAACCACCAT
CAAACAGGATTTTCGCCTGCTGGGGCAAACCAGCGTGGACCGCTTGCTGCAACTCTCTCAGGGCCAGGCG
GTGAAGGGCAATCAGCTGTTGCCCGTCTCACTGGTGAAAAGAAAAACCACCCTGGCGCCCAATACGCAAA
CCGCCTCTCCCCGCGCGTTGGCCGATTCATTAATGCAGCTGGCACGACAGGTTTCCCGACTGGAAAGCGG
GCAGTGAGCGCAACGCAATTAATGTAAGTTAGCTCACTCATTAGGCACCCCAGGCTTTACACTTTATGCT
TCCGGCTCGTATGTTGTGTGGAATTGTGAGCGGATAACAATTTCACACAGGAAACAGCTATGACCATGAT
TACGGATTCACTGGCCGTCGTTTTACAACGTCGTGACTGGGAAAACCCTGGCGTTACCCAACTTAATCGC
CTTGCAGCACATCCCCCTTTCGCCAGCTGGCGTAATAGCGAAGAGGCCCGCACCGATCGCCCTTCCCAAC
AGTTGCGCAGCCTGAATGGCGAATGGCGCTTTGCCTGGTTTCCGGCACCAGAAGCGGTGCCGGAAAGCTG
GCTGGAGTGCGATCTTCCTGAGGCCGATACTGTCGTCGTCCCCTCAAACTGGCAGATGCACGGTTACGAT
GCGCCCATCTACACCAACGTGACCTATCCCATTACGGTCAATCCGCCGTTTGTTCCCACGGAGAATCCGA
CGGGTTGTTACTCGCTCACATTTAATGTTGATGAAAGCTGGCTACAGGAAGGCCAGACGCGAATTATTTT
TGATGGCGTTGGAATTAG
